Addgene plasmid #63545: pFusB3-62
Purpose: Encodes RVD positions 13-15 in TALEN assembly
Depositing lab: Stephen Ekker. Depositing organization: Mayo Foundation for Medical Education and Research. Publication: FusX: A rapid one-step TALE assembly system for genome science. Ma AC, McNulty MS, Tanya PL, Jarryd CM, Martinez-Galvez G, Argue DP, Lee HB, Urban MD, Bullard CE, Blackburn PR, Man TK, Clark KJ, Ekker SC. Hum Gene Ther. 2016 Jun;27(6):451-63. doi: 10.1089/hum.2015.172 PubMed 26854857.
Backbone
  Vector backbone: FusB3
  Backbone size w/o insert (bp): 2991
  Vector type: TALEN
Growth in bacteria
  Bacterial resistance: Spectinomycin, 50 μg/mL
  Growth temperature: 37°C
  Growth strain: DH5alpha
  Copy number: High Copy
Gene/Insert
  Gene/Insert name: NG NG HD (alt name: B3_TTC)
  Species: Synthetic
  Mutation: none
  Cloning method: Restriction Enzyme; 5′ cloning site BsaI (destroyed during cloning); 3′ cloning site BsaI (destroyed during cloning)
  Sequencing primers: 5′ pCR8_F1; 3′ pCR8_R1
Terms and licenses: Academic/Nonprofit Terms; Industry Terms: Not Available to Industry
How to cite: pFusB3-62 was a gift from Stephen Ekker (Addgene plasmid # 63545 ; http://n2t.net/addgene:63545 ; RRID:Addgene_63545)
