[The description below was written by a language model from this plasmid's Addgene catalogue record.]
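Description:
pFusB3-62 is a bacterial library plasmid from the FusX system, a one-step TALE assembly platform for building custom TAL effector nucleases. It is built on the FusB3 backbone (about 3 kb without insert), is classed as a TALEN-type vector, is maintained at high copy in standard E. coli cloning strains, and is selected with spectinomycin. The record does not name the origin of replication or give a feature table, so nothing further can be said about the backbone architecture, although the listed sequencing primers are pCR8-type primers flanking the insert.

The payload is a synthetic trimer of TALE repeat modules carrying the repeat variable diresidues NG, NG and HD. Under the standard TALE code, NG recognises thymine and HD recognises cytosine, which matches the alternative insert name B3_TTC: this module specifies the DNA triplet TTC. According to the stated purpose, it supplies RVD positions 13 to 15 of the final repeat array, so it is one member of a set of pre-assembled three-repeat plasmids covering the possible triplets at that position. The trimer was installed using BsaI sites at both ends, and both sites were destroyed during cloning, as is typical of Golden Gate-style type IIS assembly.

In use, this plasmid would be chosen when the target sequence reads TTC at positions 13 to 15 and combined with the corresponding library plasmids for the other positions to assemble a full-length TALE DNA-binding domain in a receiver vector. It carries no expression elements noted in the record and serves as an assembly intermediate, not an expression construct.
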