>Addgene plasmid #63545 | pFusB3-62 | depositor partial sequence | sequence record 105608 | pFUSB3_TTC
AGTCTTAAGCGTCTCATGGCCTGACCCCGGACCAAGTGGTGGCTATCGCCAGCAACGGTGGCGGCAAGCA
AGCGCTCGAAACGGTGCAGCGGCTGTTGCCGGTGCTGTGCCAGGACCATGGCCTGACCCCGGACCAAGTG
GTGGCTATCGCCAGCAACGGTGGCGGCAAGCAAGCGCTCGAAACGGTGCAGCGGCTGTTGCCGGTGCTGT
GCCAGGACCATGGCCTGACTCCGGACCAAGTGGTGGCTATCGCCAGCCACGATGGCGGCAAGCAAGCGCT
CGAAACGGTGCAGCGGCTGTTGCCGGTGCTGTGCCAGGACCATGGCCTGACCCCGGACCAAGTGGTGGCT
ATCGAGACGTC
