>Addgene plasmid #63545 | pFusB3-62 | depositor partial sequence | sequence record 105609 | FusB3
CGTCTCATGGCCTGACCCCGGACCAAGTGGTGGCTATCGAGACCGGCGCCGCTACAGGGCGCGTCCCATT
CGCCATTCAGGCTGCGCAACTGTTGGGAAGGGCGATCGGTGCGGGCCTCTTCGCTATTACGCCAGCTGGC
GAAAGGGGGATGTGCTGCAAGGCGATTAAGTTGGGTAACGCCAGGGTTTTCCCAGTCACGACGTTGTAAA
ACGACGGCCAGTGAGCGCGCGTAATACGACTCACTATAGGGCGAATTGGGTACCGGGCCCCCCCTCGAGG
TCCTCCAGCTTTTGTTCCCTTTAGTGAGGGTTAATTGCGCGCTTGGCGTAATCATGGTCATAGCTGTTTC
CTGTGTGAAATTGTTATCCGCTCACAATTCCACACAACATACGAGCCGGAAGCATAAAGTGTAAAGCCTG
GGGTGCCTAATGAGTGAGCTAACTCACATTAATTGCGTTGCGCTCACTGCCCGCTTTCCACCGGTGGTCT
CGCCAGGACCATGGCCTGACCCCGGACCAAGTGGTGGCTATCGAGACGTCTAGACCAGCCAGGACAGAAA
TGCCTCGACTTCGCTGCTACCCAAGGTTGCCGGGTGACGCACACCGTGGAAACGGATGAAGGCACGAACC
CAGTGGACATAAGCCTGTTCGGTTCGTAAGCTGTAATGCAAGTAGCGTATGCGCTCACGCAACTGGTCCA
GAACCTTGACCGAACGCAGCGGTGGTAACGGCGCAGTGGCGGTTTTCATGGCTTGTTATGACTGTTTTTT
TGGGGTACAGTCTATGCCTCGGGCATCCAAGCAGCAAGCGCGTTACGCCGTGGGTCGATGTTTGATGTTA
TGGAGCAGCAACGATGTTACGCAGCAGGGCAGTCGCCCTAAAACAAAGTTAAACATTATGAGGGAAGCGG
TGATCGCCGAAGTATCGACTCAACTATCAGAGGTAGTTGGCGTCATCGAGCGCCATCTCGAACCGACGTT
GCTGGCCGTACATTTGTACGGCTCCGCAGTGGATGGCGGCCTGAAGCCACACAGTGATATTGATTTGCTG
GTTACGGTGACCGTAAGGCTTGATGAAACAACGCGGCGAGCTTTGATCAACGACCTTTTGGAAACTTCGG
CTTCCCCTGGAGAGAGCGAGATTCTCCGCGCTGTAGAAGTCACCATTGTTGTGCACGACGACATCATTCC
GTGGCGTTATCCAGCTAAGCGCGAACTGCAATTTGGAGAATGGCAGCGCAATGACATTCTTGCAGGTATC
TTCGAGCCAGCCACGATCGACATTGATCTGGCTATCTTGCTGACAAAAGCAAGAGAACATAGCGTTGCCT
TGGTAGGTCCAGCGGCGGAGGAACTCTTTGATCCGGTTCCTGAACAGGATCTATTTGAGGCGCTAAATGA
AACCTTAACGCTATGGAACTCGCCGCCCGACTGGGCTGGCGATGAGCGAAATGTAGTGCTTACGTTGTCC
CGCATTTGGTACAGCGCAGTAACCGGCAAAATCGCGCCGAAGGATGTCGCTGCCGACTGGGCAATGGAGC
GCCTGCCGGCCCAGTATCAGCCCGTCATACTTGAAGCTAGACAGGCTTATCTTGGACAAGAAGAAGATCG
CTTGGCCTCGCGCGCAGATCAGTTGGAAGAATTTGTCCACTACGTGAAAGGCGAGATCACCAAGGTAGTC
GGCAAATAACCCTCGAGCCACCCATGACCAAAATCCCTTAACGTGAGTTACGCGTCGTTCCACTGAGCGT
CAGACCCCGTAGAAAAGATCAAAGGATCTTCTTGAGATCCTTTTTTTCTGCGCGTAATCTGCTGCTTGCA
AACAAAAAAACCACCGCTACCAGCGGTGGTTTGTTTGCCGGATCAAGAGCTACCAACTCTTTTTCCGAAG
GTAACTGGCTTCAGCAGAGCGCAGATACCAAATACTGTCCTTCTAGTGTAGCCGTAGTTAGGCCACCACT
TCAAGAACTCTGTAGCACCGCCTACATACCTCGCTCTGCTAATCCTGTTACCAGTGGCTGCTGCCAGTGG
CGATAAGTCGTGTCTTACCGGGTTGGACTCAAGACGATAGTTACCGGATAAGGCGCAGCGGTCGGGCTGA
ACGGGGGGTTCGTGCACACAGCCCAGCTTGGAGCGAACGACCTACACCGAACTGAGATACCTACAGCGTG
AGCATTGAGAAAGCGCCACGCTTCCCGAAGGGAGAAAGGCGGACAGGTATCCGGTAAGCGGCAGGGTCGG
AACAGGAGAGCGCACGAGGGAGCTTCCAGGGGGAAACGCCTGGTATCTTTATAGTCCTGTCGGGTTTCGC
CACCTCTGACTTGAGCGTCGATTTTTGTGATGCTCGTCAGGGGGGCGGAGCCTATGGAAAAACGCCAGCA
ACGCGGCCTTTTTACGGTTCCTGGCCTTTTGCTGGCCTTTTGCTCACATGTTCTTTCCTGCGTTATCCCC
TGATTCTGTGGATAACCGTATTACCGCCTTTGAGTGAGCTGATACCGCTCGCCGCAGCCGAACGACCGAG
CGCAGCGAGTCAGTGAGCGAGGAAGCGGAAGAGCGCCCAATACGCAAACCGCCTCTCCCCGCGCGTTGGC
CGATTCATTAATGCAGCTGGCACGACAGGTTTCCCGACTGGAAAGCGGGCAGTGAGCGCAACGCAATTAA
TACGCGTACCGCTAGCCAGGAAGAGTTTGTAGAAACGCAAAAAGGCCATCCGTCAGGATGGCCTTCTGCT
TAGTTTGATGCCTGGCAGTTTATGGCGGGCGTCCTGCCCGCCACCCTCCGGGCCGTTGCTTCACAACGTT
CAAATCCGCTCCCGGCGGATTTGTCCTACTCAGGAGAGCGTTCACCGACAAACAACAGATAAAACGAAAG
GCCCAGTCTTCCGACTGAGCCTTTCGTTTTATTTGATGCCTGGCAGTTCCCTACTCTCGCGTTAACGCTA
GCATGGATGTTTTCCCAGTCACGACGTTGTAAAACGACGGCCAGTCTTAAG
