>Addgene plasmid #63545 | pFusB3-62 | addgene partial sequence | sequence record 116365 | pCR8_R1 5'-cgaaccgaacaggcttatgt-3'
GGTGTGCGTCACCCGGCAACCTTGGGTAGCAGCGAAGTCGAGGCATTTCTGTCCTGGCTGGTCTAGACGT
CTCGATAGCCACCACTTGGTCCGGGGTCAGGCCATGGTCCTGGCACAGCACCGGCAACAGCCGCTGCACC
GTTTCGAGCGCTTGCTTGCCGCCATCGTGGCTGGCGATAGCCACCACTTGGTCCGGAGTCAGGCCATGGT
CCTGGCACAGCACCGGCAACAGCCGCTGCACCGTTTCGAGCGCTTGCTTGCCGCCACCGTTGCTGGCGAT
AGCCACCACTTGGTCCGGGGTCAGGCCATGGTCCTGGCACAGCACCGGCAACAGCCGCTGCACCGTTTCG
AGCGCTTGCTTGCCGCCACCGTTGCTGGCGATAGCCACCACTTGGTCCGGGGTCAGGCCATGAGACGCTT
AAGACTGGCCGTCGTTTTACAACGTCGTGACTGGGAAAACATCCATGCTAGCGTTAACGCGAGAGTAGGG
AACTGCCAGGCATCAAATAAAACGAAAGGCTCAGTCGGAAGACTGGGCCTTTCGTTTTATCTGTTGTTTG
TCGGTGAACGCTCTCCTGAGTAGGACAAATCCGCCGGGAGCGGATTTGAACGTTGTGAAGCAACGGCCCG
GAGGGTGGCGGGCAGGACGCCCGCCATAAACTGCCAGGCATCAAACTAAGCAGAAGGCCATCCTGACGGA
TGGCCTTTTTGCGTTTCTACAAACTCTTCCTGGCTAGCGGTACGCGTATTAATTGCGTTGCGCTCACTGC
CCGCTTTCCAGTCGGGAAACCTGTC
